Addgene plasmid #170126: MS2-adRNA (5'UAG)
Purpose: Lentiviral vector carrying 2 copies of the MS2 adRNA targeting a UAG at the 5' end of the ADAR2 deaminase domain in plasmids #170124 and 170125
Depositing lab: Prashant Mali. Depositing organization: University of California, San Diego (UCSD). Publication: Comprehensive interrogation of the ADAR2 deaminase domain for engineering enhanced RNA editing activity and specificity. Katrekar D, Xiang Y, Palmer N, Saha A, Meluzzi D, Mali P. Elife. 2022 Jan 19;11. pii: 75555. doi: 10.7554/eLife.75555. PubMed 35044296.
Backbone
  Vector backbone: lentiCRISPR v2
  Backbone manufacturer: Addgene #52961
  Backbone size w/o insert (bp): 10500
  Total vector size (bp): 12300
  Modifications to backbone: 1 copyof the MS2-adRNA cloned downstream of the human U6 promoter followed by a mouse U6 promoter that drives the expression of a second copy. mCherry-P2A-Hygromycin cloned in place of the Cas9-P2A-Puromycin in the original vector.
  Vector type: Mammalian Expression, Lentiviral
  Selectable markers: Hygromycin
Growth in bacteria
  Bacterial resistance: Ampicillin, 100 μg/mL
  Growth temperature: 37°C
  Growth strain: NEB Stable
  Copy number: Unknown
Gene/Insert
  Gene/Insert name: MS2-ADAR2(5'UAG)-MS2
  gRNA/shRNA sequence: aACATGAGGATCACCCATGTcTTTGCCCAGCACGAGTCTGCaACATGAGGATCACCCATGT
  Species: H. sapiens (human)
  Promoter: Human U6 and mouse U6
  Cloning method: Gibson Cloning
  Sequencing primers: 5′ GACTATCATATGCTTACCGT
Terms and licenses: Academic/Nonprofit Terms; Industry Terms: Not Available to Industry
How to cite: MS2-adRNA (5'UAG) was a gift from Prashant Mali (Addgene plasmid # 170126 ; http://n2t.net/addgene:170126 ; RRID:Addgene_170126)
