[The description below was written by a language model from this plasmid's Addgene catalogue record and pLannotate feature annotations shown in this document.]
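Description:
MS2-adRNA (5'UAG) is a third-generation-style, self-inactivating lentiviral vector derived from lentiCRISPR v2 and used for mammalian expression of an ADAR-recruiting guide RNA (adRNA). It is propagated in E. coli through a high-copy ColE1/pUC origin with ampicillin resistance. The backbone outside the viral cassette also carries an f1 origin and an SV40/EM7-driven bleomycin/Zeocin resistance cassette. The viral portion contains a CMV enhancer/promoter fused to a truncated HIV-1 5' LTR, the Ψ packaging signal with a gag fragment, the RRE, cPPT/CTS, a WPRE and a ΔU3 3' LTR. This arrangement allows the genome to be packaged when helper functions are supplied in trans and to integrate without regenerating an active LTR promoter.

The payload consists of two copies of the same adRNA, one driven by the human U6 promoter and the second by a mouse U6 promoter, both RNA polymerase III promoters suited to small RNAs. Each copy has an antisense targeting region flanked on both sides by an MS2 stem loop, so that editing enzymes fused to the MS2 coat protein can be recruited to the target transcript. The guide is directed at a UAG codon placed at the 5' end of the ADAR2 deaminase domain in two companion plasmids from the same study, which interrogated that domain to improve RNA editing activity and specificity. Downstream, an EF-1α core promoter drives mCherry-P2A-hygromycin resistance, replacing the Cas9-P2A-puromycin cassette of the parent vector and allowing fluorescent tracking and hygromycin selection of transduced cells. The catalogue lists a total size of about 12.3 kb, whereas the annotated full sequence is 10,353 nt.
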