Features (pLannotate 1.2.2; 36 found; start..end, strand, type, name):
    176..409     -  LTR            3' LTR (ΔU3): self-inactivating 3' long terminal repeat (LTR) from HIV-1
    411..430     -  misc_feature   cPPT/CTS (fragment): central polypurine tract and central termination sequence of HIV-1
    481..1069    -  misc_feature   WPRE: woodchuck hepatitis virus posttranscriptional regulatory element
   1088..2110    -  CDS            hph: KHYB_ECOLX - Experimental evidence at protein level: Swiss-Prot protein existence level 1. The aminoglycoside phosphotransferases achieve inactivation of their antibiotic substrates by phosphorylation. Only phosphorylates hygromycin and closely related compounds such as demethyl analogs and destomycin. From Escherichia coli.
   2177..2884    -  CDS            mCherry: mCherry is a basic (constitutively fluorescent) red fluorescent protein published in 2004, derived from Discosoma sp.. It is reported to be a very rapidly-maturing monomer with low acid sensitivity.
   2909..3120    -  promoter       EF-1α core promoter: core promoter for human elongation factor EF-1α
   3184..3202    -  misc_RNA       MS2 stem loop: stem loop that binds the bacteriophage MS2 coat protein
   3225..3243    -  misc_RNA       MS2 stem loop: stem loop that binds the bacteriophage MS2 coat protein
   3248..3561    -  promoter       U6 promoter: RNA polymerase III promoter for mouse U6 snRNA (Das et al., 1988)
   3596..3614    -  misc_RNA       MS2 stem loop: stem loop that binds the bacteriophage MS2 coat protein
   3637..3655    -  misc_RNA       MS2 stem loop: stem loop that binds the bacteriophage MS2 coat protein
   3666..3906    -  promoter       U6 promoter: RNA polymerase III promoter for human U6 snRNA
   3957..4074    -  misc_feature   cPPT/CTS: central polypurine tract and central termination sequence of HIV-1
   4124..4224    -  CDS            Rev (fragment): human immunodeficiency virus 1 (HIV-1) Rev protein; rev; enhances nuclear export of unspliced and incompletely spliced viral mRNAs
   4601..4834    -  misc_feature   RRE: The Rev response element (RRE) of HIV-1 allows for Rev-dependent mRNA export from the nucleus to the cytoplasm.
   4980..5343    -  CDS            HIV-1 gag (fragment): gag protein from human immunodeficiency virus 1; gag
   5327..5452    -  misc_feature   HIV-1 Ψ: packaging signal of human immunodeficiency virus type 1
   5499..5679    -  LTR            5' LTR (truncated): truncated 5' long terminal repeat (LTR) from HIV-1
   5697..5896    -  promoter       CMV promoter: human cytomegalovirus (CMV) immediate early promoter
   5897..6276    -  enhancer       CMV enhancer: human cytomegalovirus immediate early enhancer
   6431..6483    +  misc_feature   bom (fragment): basis of mobility region from pBR322
   6542..6646    +  promoter       AmpR promoter: bla
   6647..7507    +  CDS            AmpR: β-lactamase; bla; confers resistance to ampicillin, carbenicillin, and related antibiotics
   7678..8266    +  rep_origin     ori: high-copy-number ColE1/pMB1/pBR322/pUC origin of replication
   8449..8541    +  CDS            lacI (fragment): lac repressor; lacI; The lac repressor binds to the lac operator to inhibit transcription in E. coli. This inhibition can be relieved by adding lactose or isopropyl-β-D-thiogalactopyranoside (IPTG).
   8554..8575    +  protein_bind   CAP binding site: CAP binding activates transcription in the presence of cAMP. E. coli catabolite activator protein
   8590..8620    +  promoter       lac promoter: promoter for the E. coli lac operon
   8628..8644    +  protein_bind   lac operator: The lac repressor binds to the lac operator to inhibit transcription in E. coli. This inhibition can be relieved by adding lactose or isopropyl-β-D-thiogalactopyranoside (IPTG). lac repressor encoded by lacI
   8717..8838    -  polyA_signal   SV40 poly(A) signal: SV40 polyadenylation signal
   8833..8958    -  CDS            ble (fragment): BLE_KLEPN - Experimental evidence at protein level: Swiss-Prot protein existence level 1. Binding protein with a strong affinity to the bleomycin family of antibiotics. Binds to CL990; an antimitotic-antibiotic compound. From Klebsiella pneumoniae.
   8968..9342    -  CDS            BleoR: antibiotic-binding protein; Sh ble from Streptoalloteichus hindustanus; confers resistance to bleomycin, phleomycin, and Zeocin™
   9361..9408    -  promoter       EM7 promoter: synthetic bacterial promoter&nbsp
   9456..9785    -  promoter       SV40 promoter: SV40 enhancer and early promoter
   9799..10227   -  rep_origin     f1 ori (sequence partly withheld): f1 bacteriophage origin of replication; arrow indicates direction of (+) strand synthesis
  10248..10269   -  promoter       SV40 promoter (fragment): SV40 enhancer and early promoter
  10273..144     -  polyA_signal   bGH poly(A) signal (across the origin): bovine growth hormone polyadenylation signal
>Addgene plasmid #170126 | MS2-adRNA (5'UAG) | addgene full sequence | sequence record 336437 | Addgene NGS Result
CCAGAATAGAATGACACCTACTCAGACAATGCGATGCAATTTCCTCATTTTATTAGGAAAGGACAGTGGG
AGTGGCACCTTCCAGGGTCAAGGAAGGCACGGGGGAGGGGCAAACAACAGATGGCTGGCAACTAGAAGGC
ACAGTCGAGGCTGATCAGCGGGTTTAAACGGGCCCTGCTAGAGATTTTCCACACTGACTAAAAGGGTCTG
AGGGATCTCTAGTTACCAGAGTCACACAACAGACGGGCACACACTACTTGAAGCACTCAAGGCAAGCTTT
ATTGAGGCTTAAGCAGTGGGTTCCCTAGTTAGCCAGAGAGCTCCCAGGCTCAGATCTGGTCTAACCAGAG
AGACCCAGTACAAGCAAAAAGCAGATCTTGTCTTCGTTGGGAGTGAATTAGCCCTTCCAGTCCCCCCTTT
TCTTTTAAAAAGTGGCTAAGATCTACAGCTGCCTTGTAAGTCATTGGTCTTAAAGTCGACGCGGGGAGGC
GGCCCAAAGGGAGATCCGACTCGTCTGAGGGCGAAGGCGAAGACGCGGAAGAGGCCGCAGAGCCGGCAGC
AGGCCGCGGGAAGGAAGGTCCGCTGGATTGAGGGCCGAAGGGACGTAGCAGAAGGACGTCCCGCGCAGAA
TCCAGGTGGCAACACAGGCGAGCAGCCAAGGAAAGGACGATGATTTCCCCGACAACACCACGGAATTGTC
AGTGCCCAACAGCCGAGCCCCTGTCCAGCAGCGGGCAAGGCAGGCGGCGATGAGTTCCGCCGTGGCAATA
GGGAGGGGGAAAGCGAAAGTCCCGGAAAGGAGCTGACAGGTGGTGGCAATGCCCCAACCAGTGGGGGTTG
CGTCAGCAAACACAGTGCACACCACGCCACGTTGCCTGACAACGGGCCACAACTCCTCATAAAGAGACAG
CAACCAGGATTTATACAAGGAGGAGAAAATGAAAGCCATACGGGAAGCAATAGCATGATACAAAGGCATT
AAAGCAGCGTATCCACATAGCGTAAAAGGAGCAACATAGTTAAGAATACCAGTCAATCTTTCACAAATTT
TGTAATCCAGAGGTTGATTGTCGACTTAACGCGTTTATTCCTTTGCCCTCGGACGAGTGCTGGGGCGTCG
GTTTCCACTATCGGCGAGTACTTCTACACAGCCATCGGTCCAGACGGCCGCGCTTCTGCGGGCGATTTGT
GTACGCCCGACAGTCCCGGCTCCGGATCGGACGATTGCGTCGCATCGACCCTGCGCCCAAGCTGCATCAT
CGAAATTGCCGTCAACCAAGCTCTGATAGAGTTGGTCAAGACCAATGCGGAGCATATACGCCCGGAGCCG
CGGCGATCCTGCAAGCTCCGGATGCCTCCGCTCGAAGTAGCGCGTCTGCTGCTCCATACAAGCCAACCAC
GGCCTCCAGAAGAAGATGTTGGCGACCTCGTATTGGGAATCCCCGAACATCGCCTCGCTCCAGTCAATGA
CCGCTGTTATGCGGCCATTGTCCGTCAGGACATTGTTGGAGCCGAAATCCGCGTGCACGAGGTGCCGGAC
TTCGGGGCAGTCCTCGGCCCAAAGCATCAGCTCATCGAGAGCCTGCGCGACGGACGCACTGACGGTGTCG
TCCATCACAGTTTGCCAGTGATACACATGGGGATCAGCAATCGCGCATATGAAATCACGCCATGTAGTGT
ATTGACCGATTCCTTGCGGTCCGAATGGGCCGAACCCGCTCGTCTGGCTAAGATCGGCCGCAGCGATCGC
ATCCATGGCCTCCGCGACCGGCTGCAGAACAGCGGGCAGTTCGGTTTCAGGCAGGTCTTGCAACGTGACA
CCCTGTGCACGGCGGGAGATGCAATAGGTCAGGCTCTCGCTGAACTCCCCAATGTCAAGCACTTCCGGAA
TCGGGAGCGCGGCCGATGCAAAGTGCCGATAAACATAACGATCTTTGTAGAAACCATCGGCGCAGCTATT
TACCCGCAGGACATATCCACGCCCTCCTACATCGAAGCTGAAAGCACGAGATTCTTCGCCCTCCGAGAGC
TGCATCAGGTCGGACACGCTGTCGAACTTTTCGATCAGAAACTTCTCGACAGACGTCGCGGTGAGTTCAG
GCTTTTTCATCGGTCCAGGATTCTCTTCGACATCTCCGGCTTGTTTCAGCAGAGAGAAGTTTGTTGCGCC
GGATCCCTTGTACAGCTCGTCCATGCCGCCGGTGGAGTGGCGGCCCTCGGCGCGTTCGTACTGTTCCACG
ATGGTGTAGTCCTCGTTGTGGGAGGTGATGTCCAACTTGATGTTGACGTTGTAGGCGCCGGGCAGCTGCA
CGGGCTTCTTGGCCTTGTAGGTGGTCTTGACCTCAGCGTCGTAGTGGCCGCCGTCCTTCAGCTTCAGCCT
CTGCTTGATCTCGCCCTTCAGGGCGCCGTCCTCGGGGTACATCCGCTCGGAGGAGGCCTCCCAGCCCATG
GTCTTCTTCTGCATTACGGGGCCGTCGGAGGGGAAGTTGGTGCCGCGCAGCTTCACCTTGTAGATGAACT
CGCCGTCCTGCAGGGAGGAGTCCTGGGTCACGGTCACCACGCCGCCGTCCTCGAAGTTCATCACGCGCTC
CCACTTGAAGCCCTCGGGGAAGGACAGCTTCAAGTAGTCGGGGATGTCGGCGGGGTGCTTCACGTAGGCC
TTGGAGCCGTACATGAACTGAGGGGACAGGATGTCCCAGGCGAAGGGCAGGGGGCCACCCTTGGTCACCT
TCAGCTTGGCGGTCTGGGTGCCCTCGTAGGGGCGGCCCTCGCCCTCGCCCTCGATCTCGAACTCGTGGCC
GTTCACGGAGCCCTCCATGTGCACCTTGAAGCGCATGAACTCCTTGATGATGGCCATGTTATCCTCCTCG
CCCTTGCTCACCATGGTGGCAGCGCTCTAGAACCGGTCCTGTGTTCTGGCGGCAAGCCCGTTGCGAAAAA
GAACGTTCACGGCGACTACTGCACTTATATACGGTTCTCCCCCACCCTCGGGAAAAAGGCGGAGCCAGTA
CACGACATCACTTTCCCAGTTTACCCCGCGCCACCTTCTCTAGGCACCGGATCAATTGCCGACCCCTCCC
CCCAACTTCTCGGGGACTGTGGGCGATGTGCGCTCTGCCCACTGACGGGCACCGGAGCCAATTCCCACGC
CTTTCAAGACCTAGCTAGCGAATTCAAAAAAAGACATGGGTGATCCTCATGTTGCAGACTCGTGCTGGGC
AAAGACATGGGTGATCCTCATGTTCCAAACAAGGCTTTTCTCCAAGGGATATTTATAGTCTCAAAACACA
CAATTACTTTACAGTTAGGGTGAGTTTCCTTTTGTGCTGTTTTTTAAAATAATAATTTAGTATTTGTATC
TCTTATAGAAATCCAAGCCTATCATGTAAAATGTAGCTAGTATTAAAAAGAACAGATTATCTGTCTTTTA
TCGCACATTAAGCCTCTATAGTTACTAGGAAATATTATATGCAAATTAACCGGGGCAGGGGAGTAGCCGA
GCTTCTCCCACAAGTCTGTGCGAGGGGGCCGGCGCGGGCCTAGAGATGGCGGCGTCGGATCTATCTGAGA
CTGGGCGACTCAGTACGAAAAAAAGACATGGGTGATCCTCATGTTGCAGACTCGTGCTGGGCAAAGACAT
GGGTGATCCTCATGTTCGGTGTTTCGTCCTTTCCACAAGATATATAAAGCCAAGAAATCGAAATACTTTC
AAGTTACGGTAAGCATATGATAGTCCATTTTAAAACATAATTTTAAAACTGCAAACTACCCAAGAAATTA
TTACTTTCTACGTCACGTATTTTGTACTAATATCTTTGTGTTTACAGTCAAATTAATTCTAATTATCTCT
CTAACAGCCTTGTATCGTATATGCAAATATGAAGGAATCATGGGAAATAGGCCCTCGGTACCTTAATTAA
CCAAACTGGATCTCTGCTGTCCCTGTAATAAACCCGAAAATTTTGAATTTTTGTAATTTGTTTTTGTAAT
TCTTTAGTTTGTATGTCTGTTGCTATTATGTCTACTATTCTTTCCCCTGCACTGTACCCCCCAATCCCCC
CTTTTCTTTTAAAATTGTGGATGAATACTGCCATTTGTCTGCAGAATTGGCGCACGCAGTGCCGATCCGT
TCACTAATCGAATGGATCTGTCTCTGTCTCTCTCTCCACCTTCTTCTTCTATTCCTTCGGGCCTGTCGGG
TCCCCTCGGGGTTGGGAGGTGGGTCTGAAACGATAATGGTGAATATCCCTGCCTAACTCTATTCACTATA
GAAAGTACAGCAAAAACTATTCTTAAACCTACCAAGCCTCCTACTATCATTATGAATAATTTTATATACC
ACAGCCAATTTGTTATGTTAAACCAATTCCACAAACTTGCCCATTTATCTAATTCCAATAATTCTTGTTC
ATTCTTTTCTTGCTGGTTTTGCGATTCTTCAATTAAGGAGTGTATTAAGCTTGTGTAATTGTTAATTTCT
CTGTCCCACTCCATCCAGGTCGTGTGATTCCAAATCTGTTCCAGAGATTTATTACTCCAACTAGCATTCC
AAGGCACAGCAGTGGTGCAAATGAGTTTTCCAGAGCAACCCCAAATCCCCAGGAGCTGTTGATCCTTTAG
GTATCTTTCCACAGCCAGGATTCTTGCCTGGAGCTGCTTGATGCCCCAGACTGTGAGTTGCAACAGATGC
TGTTGCGCCTCAATAGCCCTCAGCAAATTGTTCTGCTGCTGCACTATACCAGACAATAATTGTCTGGCCT
GTACCGTCAGCGTCATTGACGCTGCGCCCATAGTGCTTCCTGCTGCTCCCAAGAACCCAAGGAACAAAGC
TCCTATTCCCACTGCTCTTTTTTCTCTCTGCACCACTCTTCTCTTTGCCTTGGTGGGTGCTACTCCTAAT
GGTTCAATTTTTACTACTTTATATTTATATAATTCACTTCTCCAATTGTCCCTCATATCTCCTCCTCCAG
GTCTGAAGATCAGCGGCCGCTTGCTGTGCGGTGGTCTTACTTTTGTTTTGCTCTTCCTCTATCTTGTCTA
AAGCTTCCTTGGTGTCTTTTATCTCTATCCTTTGATGCACACAATAGAGGGTTGCTACTGTATTATATAA
TGATCTAAGTTCTTCTGATCCTGTCTGAAGGGATGGTTGTAGCTGTCCCAGTATTTGTCTACAGCCTTCT
GATGTTTCTAACAGGCCAGGATTAACTGCGAATCGTTCTAGCTCCCTGCTTGCCCATACTATATGTTTTA
ATTTATATTTTTTCTTTCCCCCTGGCCTTAACCGAATTTTTTCCCATCGCGATCTAATTCTCCCCCGCTT
AATACTGACGCTCTCGCACCCATCTCTCTCCTTCTAGCCTCCGCTAGTCAAAATTTTTGGCGTACTCACC
AGTCGCCGCCCCTCGCCTCTTGCCGTGCGCGCTTCAGCAAGCCGAGTCCTGCGTCGAGAGAGCTCCTCTG
GTTTCCCTTTCGCTTTCAAGTCCCTGTTCGGGCGCCACTGCTAGAGATTTTCCACACTGACTAAAAGGGT
CTGAGGGATCTCTAGTTACCAGAGTCACACAACAGACGGGCACACACTACTTGAAGCACTCAAGGCAAGC
TTTATTGAGGCTTAAGCAGTGGGTTCCCTAGTTAGCCAGAGAGCTCCCAGGCTCAGATCTGGTCTAACCA
GAGAGACCCAGTACAGGCAAAACGCGCTGCTTATATAGACCTCCCACCGTACACGCCTACCGCCCATTTG
CGTCAATGGGGCGGAGTTGTTACGACATTTTGGAAAGTCCCGTTGATTTTGGTGCCAAAACAAACTCCCA
TTGACGTCAATGGGGTGGAGACTTGGAAATCCCCGTGAGTCAAACCGCTATCCACGCCCATTGATGTACT
GCCAAAACCGCATCACCATGGTAATAGCGATGACTAATACGTAGATGTACTGCCAAGTAGGAAAGTCCCA
TAAGGTCATGTACTGGGCATAATGCCAGGCGGGCCATTTACCGTCATTGACGTCAATAGGGGGCGTACTT
GGCATATGATACACTTGATGTACTGCCAAGTGGGCAGTTTACCGTAAATACTCCACCCATTGACGTCAAT
GGAAAGTCCCTATTGGCGTTACTATGGGAACATACGTCATTATTGACGTCAATGGGCGGGGGTCGTTGGG
CGGTCAGCCAGGCGGGCCATTTACCGTAAGTTATGTAACGCGGAACTCCATATATGGGCTATGAACTAAT
GACCCCGTAATTGATTACTATTAATAACTAGTCAATAATCAATGTCAACGCGTATATCTGGCCCGTACAT
CGCGAAGCAGCGCAAAACGCCTAACCCTAAGCAGATTCTTCATGCAATTGTCGGTCAAGCCTTGCCTTGT
TGTAGCTTAAATTTTGCTCGCGCACTACTCAGCGACCTCCAACACACAAGCAGGGAGCAGATACTGGCTT
AACTATGCGGCATCAGAGCAGATTGTACTGAGAGTGCACCATAGGGGATCGGGAGATCTCCCGATCCGTC
GACGTCAGGTGGCACTTTTCGGGGAAATGTGCGCGGAACCCCTATTTGTTTATTTTTCTAAATACATTCA
AATATGTATCCGCTCATGAGACAATAACCCTGATAAATGCTTCAATAATATTGAAAAAGGAAGAGTATGA
GTATTCAACATTTCCGTGTCGCCCTTATTCCCTTTTTTGCGGCATTTTGCCTTCCTGTTTTTGCTCACCC
AGAAACGCTGGTGAAAGTAAAAGATGCTGAAGATCAGTTGGGTGCACGAGTGGGTTACATCGAACTGGAT
CTCAACAGCGGTAAGATCCTTGAGAGTTTTCGCCCCGAAGAACGTTTTCCAATGATGAGCACTTTTAAAG
TTCTGCTATGTGGCGCGGTATTATCCCGTATTGACGCCGGGCAAGAGCAACTCGGTCGCCGCATACACTA
TTCTCAGAATGACTTGGTTGAGTACTCACCAGTCACAGAAAAGCATCTTACGGATGGCATGACAGTAAGA
GAATTATGCAGTGCTGCCATAACCATGAGTGATAACACTGCGGCCAACTTACTTCTGACAACGATCGGAG
GACCGAAGGAGCTAACCGCTTTTTTGCACAACATGGGGGATCATGTAACTCGCCTTGATCGTTGGGAACC
GGAGCTGAATGAAGCCATACCAAACGACGAGCGTGACACCACGATGCCTGTAGCAATGGCAACAACGTTG
CGCAAACTATTAACTGGCGAACTACTTACTCTAGCTTCCCGGCAACAATTAATAGACTGGATGGAGGCGG
ATAAAGTTGCAGGACCACTTCTGCGCTCGGCCCTTCCGGCTGGCTGGTTTATTGCTGATAAATCTGGAGC
CGGTGAGCGTGGGTCTCGCGGTATCATTGCAGCACTGGGGCCAGATGGTAAGCCCTCCCGTATCGTAGTT
ATCTACACGACGGGGAGTCAGGCAACTATGGATGAACGAAATAGACAGATCGCTGAGATAGGTGCCTCAC
TGATTAAGCATTGGTAACTGTCAGACCAAGTTTACTCATATATACTTTAGATTGATTTAAAACTTCATTT
TTAATTTAAAAGGATCTAGGTGAAGATCCTTTTTGATAATCTCATGACCAAAATCCCTTAACGTGAGTTT
TCGTTCCACTGAGCGTCAGACCCCGTAGAAAAGATCAAAGGATCTTCTTGAGATCCTTTTTTTCTGCGCG
TAATCTGCTGCTTGCAAACAAAAAAACCACCGCTACCAGCGGTGGTTTGTTTGCCGGATCAAGAGCTACC
AACTCTTTTTCCGAAGGTAACTGGCTTCAGCAGAGCGCAGATACCAAATACTGTTCTTCTAGTGTAGCCG
TAGTTAGGCCACCACTTCAAGAACTCTGTAGCACCGCCTACATACCTCGCTCTGCTAATCCTGTTACCAG
TGGCTGCTGCCAGTGGCGATAAGTCGTGTCTTACCGGGTTGGACTCAAGACGATAGTTACCGGATAAGGC
GCAGCGGTCGGGCTGAACGGGGGGTTCGTGCACACAGCCCAGCTTGGAGCGAACGACCTACACCGAACTG
AGATACCTACAGCGTGAGCTATGAGAAAGCGCCACGCTTCCCGAAGGGAGAAAGGCGGACAGGTATCCGG
TAAGCGGCAGGGTCGGAACAGGAGAGCGCACGAGGGAGCTTCCAGGGGGAAACGCCTGGTATCTTTATAG
TCCTGTCGGGTTTCGCCACCTCTGACTTGAGCGTCGATTTTTGTGATGCTCGTCAGGGGGGCGGAGCCTA
TGGAAAAACGCCAGCAACGCGGCCTTTTTACGGTTCCTGGCCTTTTGCTGGCCTTTTGCTCACATGTTCT
TTCCTGCGTTATCCCCTGATTCTGTGGATAACCGTATTACCGCCTTTGAGTGAGCTGATACCGCTCGCCG
CAGCCGAACGACCGAGCGCAGCGAGTCAGTGAGCGAGGAAGCGGAAGAGCGCCCAATACGCAAACCGCCT
CTCCCCGCGCGTTGGCCGATTCATTAATGCAGCTGGCACGACAGGTTTCCCGACTGGAAAGCGGGCAGTG
AGCGCAACGCAATTAATGTGAGTTAGCTCACTCATTAGGCACCCCAGGCTTTACACTTTATGCTTCCGGC
TCGTATGTTGTGTGGAATTGTGAGCGGATAACAATTTCACACAGGAAACAGCTATGACCATGATTACGCC
AAGCTCTAGCTAGAGGTCGACGGTATACAGACATGATAAGATACATTGATGAGTTTGGACAAACCACAAC
TAGAATGCAGTGAAAAAAATGCTTTATTTGTGAAATTTGTGATGCTATTGCTTTATTTGTAACCATTATA
AGCTGCAATAAACAAGTTGGGGTGGGCGAAGAACTCCAGCATGAGATCCCCGCGCTGGAGGATCATCCAG
CCGGCGTCCCGGAAAACGATTCCGAAGCCCAACCTTTCATAGAAGGCGGCGGTGGAATCGAAATCTCGTA
GCACGTGTCAGTCCTGCTCCTCGGCCACGAAGTGCACGCAGTTGCCGGCCGGGTCGCGCAGGGCGAACTC
CCGCCCCCACGGCTGCTCGCCGATCTCGGTCATGGCCGGCCCGGAGGCGTCCCGGAAGTTCGTGGACACG
ACCTCCGACCACTCGGCGTACAGCTCGTCCAGGCCGCGCACCCACACCCAGGCCAGGGTGTTGTCCGGCA
CCACCTGGTCCTGGACCGCGCTGATGAACAGGGTCACGTCGTCCCGGACCACACCGGCGAAGTCGTCCTC
CACGAAGTCCCGGGAGAACCCGAGCCGGTCGGTCCAGAACTCGACCGCTCCGGCGACGTCGCGCGCGGTG
AGCACCGGAACGGCACTGGTCAACTTGGCCATGGTTTAGTTCCTCACCTTGTCGTATTATACTATGCCGA
TATACTATGCCGATGATTAATTGTCAACACGTGCTGATCAGATCCGAAAATGGATATACAAGCTCCCGGG
AGCTTTTTGCAAAAGCCTAGGCCTCCAAAAAAGCCTCCTCACTACTTCTGGAATAGCTCAGAGGCAGAGG
CGGCCTCGGCCTCTGCATAAATAAAAAAAATTAGTCAGCCATGGGGCGGAGAATGGGCGGAACTGGGCGG
AGTTAGGGGCGGGATGGGCGGAGTTAGGGGCGGGACTATGGTTGCTGACTAATTGAGATGCATGCTTTGC
ATACTTCTGCCTGCTGGGGAGCCTGGGGACTTTCCACACCTGGTTGCTGACTAATTGAGATGCATGCTTT
GCATACTTCTGCCTGCTGGGGAGCCTGGGGACTTTCCACACCCTAACTGACACACATTCCACAGAATTAA
TTCGCGTTAAATTTTTGTTAAATCAGCTCATTTTTTAACCAATAGGCCGAAATCGGCAAAATCCCTTATA
AATCAAAAGAATAGACCGAGATAGGGT
[37 nt withheld, positions 9898-9934]
AAAGAACGTGGACTCCAACGTCAAAGG
[49 nt withheld, positions 9962-10010]
T
[91 nt withheld, positions 10012-10102]
G
[124 nt withheld, positions 10104-10227]
GGGGATACCCCCTAGAGCCCCAGCTGGTTCTTTCCGCCTCAGAAGCCATAGAGCCCACCGCATCCCCAGC
ATGCCTGCTATTGTCTTCCCAATCCTCCCCCTTGCTGTCCTGCCCCACCCCACCCC
